Addgene plasmid #31527: pcDNA3-YFP-PKD1
Depositing lab: Alexandra Newton. Depositing organization: University of California, San Diego (UCSD). Publication: The protein scaffold NHERF-1 controls the amplitude and duration of localized protein kinase D activity. Kunkel MT, Garcia EL, Kajimoto T, Hall RA, Newton AC. J Biol Chem. 2009 Sep 4. 284(36):24653-61. 10.1074/jbc.M109.024547 PubMed 19581308.
Backbone
  Vector backbone: pcDNA3
  Backbone manufacturer: Invitrogen
  Backbone size w/o insert (bp): 5400
  Vector type: Mammalian Expression
  Selectable markers: Neomycin (select with G418)
Growth in bacteria
  Bacterial resistance: Ampicillin, 100 μg/mL
  Growth temperature: 37°C
  Growth strain: DH5alpha
  Copy number: High Copy
Gene/Insert
  Gene/Insert name: YFP-HA-Protein Kinase D (alt names: YFP-PKD; PKD)
  Species: H. sapiens (human)
  Entrez Gene: PRKD1 (a.k.a. CHDED, PKC-MU, PKCM, PKD, PRKCM)
  Tag / fusion protein: YFP (N terminal on insert); HA (N terminal on insert)
  Cloning method: Restriction Enzyme; 5′ cloning site BamH1 (not destroyed); 3′ cloning site Xho1 (not destroyed)
  Sequencing primers: 5′ CMV-F; 3′ Sp6
Terms and licenses: Academic/Nonprofit Terms; Industry Terms: Not Available to Industry
Depositor comments: The HA tag on this plasmid contains a point mutation that renders it unrecognizable by the 3F10 HA antibody. It should work fine with the 12CA5 HA antibody.
How to cite: pcDNA3-YFP-PKD1 was a gift from Alexandra Newton (Addgene plasmid # 31527 ; http://n2t.net/addgene:31527 ; RRID:Addgene_31527)
