[The description below was written by a language model from this plasmid's Addgene catalogue record.]
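Description:
pcDNA3-YFP-PKD1 is a mammalian expression plasmid built on the Invitrogen pcDNA3 backbone (about 5.4 kb without insert). It is propagated in E. coli as a high-copy plasmid under ampicillin selection, and it carries a neomycin resistance marker so that transfected mammalian cells can be selected with G418 to derive stable lines. The record does not explicitly list the promoter, but pcDNA3 drives inserts from the CMV immediate-early promoter. This is consistent with the listed CMV forward sequencing primer, while the Sp6 primer site lies downstream of the cloning region.

The insert encodes human protein kinase D1 (PRKD1, also known as PKCμ), a serine/threonine kinase, fused at its N terminus to yellow fluorescent protein and an HA epitope tag. The insert name, YFP-HA-Protein Kinase D, implies that order of parts. The cassette was cloned between BamHI and XhoI sites, both of which remain intact, so it can be excised or subcloned. The YFP moiety lets the kinase be visualised in living cells, allowing its subcellular distribution and relocalisation to be followed by fluorescence microscopy. The HA tag offers an option for immunodetection or immunoprecipitation, with one caveat from the depositor: it carries a point mutation that prevents recognition by the 3F10 anti-HA antibody, although the 12CA5 antibody is expected to work.

The plasmid was deposited in connection with a study of how the scaffold protein NHERF-1 shapes the amplitude and duration of localised protein kinase D activity. This fits its use for expressing and imaging tagged PKD1 in cultured mammalian cells. No feature table was provided, so the details of individual elements rest on the catalogue fields alone.
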