>Addgene plasmid #31527 | pcDNA3-YFP-PKD1 | addgene partial sequence | sequence record 37698 | EGFP-C 5'-CATGGTCCTGCTGGAGTTCGTG-3'
GGCATGGACGAGCTGTACAGGCTGGTACCGAGCTCGGATCCATGTATCCTTATGATGTTCTTGATTATGC
TAGCGCCCCTCCGGTCCTGCGGCCGCCCAGTCCGCTGCTGCCCGTGGCGGCGGCAGCTGCCGCAGCGGCC
GCCGCACTGGTCCCAGGGTCCGGGCCCGGGCCCGCGCCGTTCTTGGCTCCTGTCGCGGCCCCGGTCGGGG
GCATCTCGTTCCATCTGCAGATCGGCCTGAGCCGTGAGCCGGTGCTGCTGCTGCAGGACTCGTCCGGGGA
CTACAGCCTGGCGCACGTCCGCGAGATGGCTTGCTCCATTGTCGACCAGAAGTTCCCTGAATGTGGTTTC
TACGGAATGTATGATAAGATCCTGCTTTTTCGCCATGACCCTACCTCTGAAAACATCCTTCAGCTGGTGA
AAGCGGCCAGTGATATCCAGGAAGGCGATCTTATTGAAGTGGTCTTGTCAGCTTCCGCCACCTTTGAAGA
CTTTCAGATTCGTCCCCACGCTCTCTTTGTTCATTCATACAGAGCTCCAGCTTTCTGTGATCACTGTGGA
GAAATGCTGTGGGGGCTGGTACGTCAAGGTCTTAAATGTGAAGGGTGTGGTCTGAATTACCATAAGAGAT
GTGCATTTAAAATACCCAACAATTGCAGCGGTGTGAGGCGGAGAAGGCTCTCAAACGTTTCCCTCACTGG
GGTCAGCACCATCCGCACATCATCTGCTGAACTCTCTACAAGTGCCCCTGATGAGCCCCTTCTGCAAAAA
TCACCATCAGAGTCGTTTATTGGTCGAGAGAAGAGGTCAAATTCTCAATCATACATTGGACGACCAATTC
AC
